Addgene plasmid #213543: pOTTC1993 - pAAV EF1a CoV2 protE-2xStrep
Purpose: AAV viral vector packaging plasmid that expresses CoV2
Depositing lab: Brandon Harvey & Christopher Richie. Depositing organization: National Institute on Drug Abuse (NIDA).
Backbone
  Vector backbone: pOTTC1464 - pAAV EF1a NheI iRFP-FLAG AscI
  Backbone manufacturer: NIDA GEVVC
  Backbone size w/o insert (bp): 5396
  Vector type: AAV
Growth in bacteria
  Bacterial resistance: Ampicillin, 100 μg/mL
  Growth temperature: 30°C
  Growth strain: NEB Stable
  Copy number: High Copy
Gene/Insert
  Gene/Insert name: CoV2 protE-2xStrep
  Species: H. sapiens (human); Severe acute respiratory syndrome coronavirus 2
  Insert size (bp): 330
  Entrez Gene: E (a.k.a. GU280_gp04)
  Promoter: EF1a
  Cloning method: Ligation Independent Cloning
  Sequencing primers: 5′ EF-1a-Forward TCAAGCCTCAGACAGTGGTTC; 3′ WPRE R1 CATAGCGTAAAAGGAGCAACA
Resource information
  A portion of this plasmid was derived from a plasmid made by: NIDA GEVVC
Terms and licenses: Academic/Nonprofit Terms; Industry Terms: Not Available to Industry
How to cite: pOTTC1993 - pAAV EF1a CoV2 protE-2xStrep was a gift from Brandon Harvey & Christopher Richie (Addgene plasmid # 213543 ; http://n2t.net/addgene:213543 ; RRID:Addgene_213543)
