[The description below was written by a language model from this plasmid's Addgene catalogue record and pLannotate feature annotations shown in this document.]
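Description:
pOTTC1993 - pAAV EF1a CoV2 protE-2xStrep is an AAV transfer (genome) plasmid of about 5.7 kb for packaging a recombinant adeno-associated virus that expresses the SARS-CoV-2 envelope (E) protein in mammalian cells. It was built by ligation-independent cloning into a pAAV EF1a backbone that originally carried an iRFP-FLAG cassette, replacing that reporter with the 330 bp insert. In bacteria it is maintained through a high-copy ColE1/pUC-type origin and selected with ampicillin via the β-lactamase gene. An f1 phage origin is also present. The recorded use of a recombination-deficient host strain is consistent with the need to keep the repeat-rich ITRs intact.

The expression cassette lies between AAV2 inverted terminal repeats, which are the cis elements required for replication and encapsidation of the vector genome. The right ITR is annotated in full, whereas the left one is detected only as two short fragments in the sequencing-derived record, a common outcome for these structured repeats. Within the ITRs, the strong constitutive human EF-1α promoter drives the E coding sequence. E is a small viroporin involved in virus assembly and morphogenesis. According to the construct name, E carries a 2xStrep tag. The feature table does not annotate the tag separately, although the insert extends beyond the annotated E coding region, so the tag probably lies at the C-terminus. A WPRE follows to enhance transcript stability and expression, and the human growth hormone polyadenylation signal terminates the transcript.

The Strep tag would allow detection or affinity capture of E and its associated host proteins on Strep-Tactin resins. The record itself states only that the plasmid is meant for AAV packaging and expression of the viral protein.
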