Features (pLannotate 1.2.2; 16 found; start..end, strand, type, name):
     12..39      +  repeat_region  AAV2 ITR (fragment): inverted terminal repeat of adeno-associated virus serotype 2 inverted
     68..95      +  repeat_region  AAV2 ITR (fragment): inverted terminal repeat of adeno-associated virus serotype 2 inverted
    158..224     +  CDS            small t antigen (fragment): SV40 (simian virus 40) small t antigen
    231..1409    +  promoter       EF-1α promoter: strong constitutive promoter for human elongation factor EF-1α
   1473..1697    +  CDS            E: VEMP_SARS2 - Experimental evidence at protein level: Swiss-Prot protein existence level 1. Plays a central role in virus morphogenesis and assembly. Acts as a viroporin and self-assembles in host membranes forming pentameric protein-lipid pores that allow ion transport. Also plays a role in the induction of apoptosis (By similarity). Regulates the localization of S protein at cis-Golgi, the place of virus budding (PubMed:33229438). May act by slowing down the cell secretory pathway (PubMed:33229438). May interfere with tight-junction stability by interacting with host MPP5. This would result i
   1819..1843    +  misc_feature   MCS (fragment): pBluescript multiple cloning site
   1843..2431    +  misc_feature   WPRE: woodchuck hepatitis virus posttranscriptional regulatory element
   2463..2939    +  polyA_signal   hGH poly(A) signal: human growth hormone polyadenylation signal
   2979..3119    +  repeat_region  AAV2 ITR: inverted terminal repeat of adeno-associated virus serotype 2 inverted
   3124..3175    -  misc_feature   bom (fragment): basis of mobility region from pBR322
   3194..3649    +  rep_origin     f1 ori (sequence partly withheld): f1 bacteriophage origin of replication; arrow indicates direction of (+) strand synthesis
   3650..3699    -  misc_feature   bom (fragment): basis of mobility region from pBR322
   3801..3836    -  CDS            rop (fragment): Rop protein, which maintains plasmids at low copy number; rop
   3931..4035    +  promoter       AmpR promoter: bla
   4036..4896    +  CDS            AmpR: β-lactamase; bla; confers resistance to ampicillin, carbenicillin, and related antibiotics
   5067..5655    +  rep_origin     ori: high-copy-number ColE1/pMB1/pBR322/pUC origin of replication
>Addgene plasmid #213543 | pOTTC1993 - pAAV EF1a CoV2 protE-2xStrep | addgene full sequence | sequence record 422371 | Addgene NGS Result
CCTGCAGGCAGCTGCGCGCTCGCTCGCTCACTGAGGCCGCCCGGGCGTCGGGCGACCTTTGGTCGCCCGG
CCTCAGTGAGCGAGCGAGCGCGCAGAGAGGGAGTGGCCAACTCCATCACTAGGGGTTCCTGCGGCCGCAC
GCGTAAGCTTTGCAAAGATGGATAAAGTTTTAAACAGAGAGGAATCTTTGCAGCTAATGGACCTTCTAGG
TCTTGAAAGGAGTGGGAATTGGCTCCGGTGCCCGTCAGTGGGCAGAGCGCACATCGCCCACAGTCCCCGA
GAAGTTGGGGGGAGGGGTCGGCAATTGAACCGGTGCCTAGAGAAGGTGGCGCGGGGTAAACTGGGAAAGT
GATGTCGTGTACTGGCTCCGCCTTTTTCCCGAGGGTGGGGGAGAACCGTATATAAGTGCAGTAGTCGCCG
TGAACGTTCTTTTTCGCAACGGGTTTGCCGCCAGAACACAGGTAAGTGCCGTGTGTGGTTCCCGCGGGCC
TGGCCTCTTTACGGGTTATGGCCCTTGCGTGCCTTGAATTACTTCCACCTGGCTGCAGTACGTGATTCTT
GATCCCGAGCTTCGGGTTGGAAGTGGGTGGGAGAGTTCGAGGCCTTGCGCTTAAGGAGCCCCTTCGCCTC
GTGCTTGAGTTGAGGCCTGGCCTGGGCGCTGGGGCCGCCGCGTGCGAATCTGGTGGCACCTTCGCGCCTG
TCTCGCTGCTTTCGATAAGTCTCTAGCCATTTAAAATTTTTGATGACCTGCTGCGACGCTTTTTTTCTGG
CAAGATAGTCTTGTAAATGCGGGCCAAGATCTGCACACTGGTATTTCGGTTTTTGGGGCCGCGGGCGGCG
ACGGGGCCCGTGCGTCCCAGCGCACATGTTCGGCGAGGCGGGGCCTGCGAGCGCGGCCACCGAGAATCGG
ACGGGGGTAGTCTCAAGCTGGCCGGCCTGCTCTGGTGCCTGGCCTCGCGCCGCCGTGTATCGCCCCGCCC
TGGGCGGCAAGGCTGGCCCGGTCGGCACCAGTTGCGTGAGCGGAAAGATGGCCGCTTCCCGGCCCTGCTG
CAGGGAGCTCAAAATGGAGGACGCGGCGCTCGGGAGAGCGGGCGGGTGAGTCACCCACACAAAGGAAAAG
GGCCTTTCCGTCCTCAGCCGTCGCTTCATGTGACTCCACGGAGTACCGGGCGCCGTCCAGGCACCTCGAT
TAGTTCTCGAGCTTTTGGAGTACGTCGTCTTTAGGTTGGGGGGAGGGGTTTTATGCGATGGAGTTTCCCC
ACACTGAGTGGGTGGAGACTGAAGTTAGGCCAGCTTGGCACTTGATGTAATTCTCCTTGGAATTTGCCCT
TTTTGAGTTTGGATCTTGGTTCATTCTCAAGCCTCAGACAGTGGTTCAAAGTTTTTTTCTTCCATTTCAG
GTGTCGTGAGGTACCGGATCCGAAGTTATCGCTAGCTCGTGAGGATCTATTTCCGGTGAATTCGCCGCCA
CCATGTACAGCTTCGTATCAGAAGAAACCGGGACACTGATCGTAAATTCTGTGCTCTTGTTTCTGGCATT
CGTCGTATTTCTCCTCGTCACACTGGCAATTCTGACTGCATTGAGGCTTTGCGCCTACTGTTGTAACATT
GTCAATGTATCTCTCGTGAAACCCTCATTCTACGTTTACAGCAGGGTGAAGAATCTCAATTCTAGCAGGG
TGCCGGATCTCCTCGTTCTCGAAGGCGGCGGGGGATGGAGCCATCCACAATTCGAGAAAGGCGGTGGTTC
AGGAGGAGGTAGCGGGGGTGGATCATGGTCACATCCGCAGTTTGAAAAGTAAGGCGCGCCATAACTTCGA
ATTCGATATCAAGCTTATCGATAATCAACCTCTGGATTACAAAATTTGTGAAAGATTGACTGGTATTCTT
AACTATGTTGCTCCTTTTACGCTATGTGGATACGCTGCTTTAATGCCTTTGTATCATGCTATTGCTTCCC
GTATGGCTTTCATTTTCTCCTCCTTGTATAAATCCTGGTTGCTGTCTCTTTATGAGGAGTTGTGGCCCGT
TGTCAGGCAACGTGGCGTGGTGTGCACTGTGTTTGCTGACGCAACCCCCACTGGTTGGGGCATTGCCACC
ACCTGTCAGCTCCTTTCCGGGACTTTCGCTTTCCCCCTCCCTATTGCCACGGCGGAACTCATCGCCGCCT
GCCTTGCCCGCTGCTGGACAGGGGCTCGGCTGTTGGGCACTGACAATTCCGTGGTGTTGTCGGGGAAATC
ATCGTCCTTTCCTTGGCTGCTCGCCTATGTTGCCACCTGGATTCTGCGCGGGACGTCCTTCTGCTACGTC
CCTTCGGCCCTCAATCCAGCGGACCTTCCTTCCCGCGGCCTGCTGCCGGCTCTGCGGCCTCTTCCGCGTC
TTCGCCTTCGCCCTCAGACGAGTCGGATCTCCCTTTGGGCCGCCTCCCCGCATCGATACCGAGCGCTGCT
CGAGAGATCTACGGGTGGCATCCCTGTGACCCCTCCCCAGTGCCTCTCCTGGCCCTGGAAGTTGCCACTC
CAGTGCCCACCAGCCTTGTCCTAATAAAATTAAGTTGCATCATTTTGTCTGACTAGGTGTCCTTCTATAA
TATTATGGGGTGGAGGGGGGTGGTATGGAGCAAGGGGCAAGTTGGGAAGACAACCTGTAGGGCCTGCGGG
GTCTATTGGGAACCAAGCTGGAGTGCAGTGGCACAATCTTGGCTCACTGCAATCTCCGCCTCCTGGGTTC
AAGCGATTCTCCTGCCTCAGCCTCCCGAGTTGTTGGGATTCCAGGCATGCATGACCAGGCTCAGCTAATT
TTTGTTTTTTTGGTAGAGACGGGGTTTCACCATATTGGCCAGGCTGGTCTCCAACTCCTAATCTCAGGTG
ATCTACCCACCTTGGCCTCCCAAATTGCTGGGATTACAGGCGTGAACCACTGCTCCCTTCCCTGTCCTTC
TGATTTTGTAGGTAACCACGTGCGGACCGAGCGGCCGCAGGAACCCCTAGTGATGGAGTTGGCCACTCCC
TCTCTGCGCGCTCGCTCGCTCACTGAGGCCGGGCGACCAAAGGTCGCCCGACGCCCGGGCTTTGCCCGGG
CGGCCTCAGTGAGCGAGCGAGCGCGCAGCTGCCTGCAGGGGCGCCTGATGCGGTATTTTCTCCTTACGCA
TCTGTGCGGTATTTCACACCGCATA
[95 nt withheld, positions 3176-3270]
T
[46 nt withheld, positions 3272-3317]
C
[141 nt withheld, positions 3319-3459]
CCTTTGACGTTGGAGTCCACGTTCTTT
[37 nt withheld, positions 3487-3523]
ACTCTATCTCGGGCTATTCTTTTGATTTATAAGGGATTTTGCCGATTTCGGTCTATTGGTTAAAAAATGA
GCTGATTTAACAAAAATTTAACGCGAATTTTAACAAAATATTAACGTTTACAATTTTATGGTGCACTCTC
AGTACAATCTGCTCTGATGCCGCATAGTTAAGCCAGCCCCGACACCCGCCAACACCCGCTGACGCGCCCT
GACGGGCTTGTCTGCTCCCGGCATCCGCTTACAGACAAGCTGTGACCGTCTCCGGGAGCTGCATGTGTCA
GAGGTTTTCACCGTCATCACCGAAACGCGCGAGACGAAAGGGCCTCGTGATACGCCTATTTTTATAGGTT
AATGTCATGATAATAATGGTTTCTTAGACGTCAGGTGGCACTTTTCGGGGAAATGTGCGCGGAACCCCTA
TTTGTTTATTTTTCTAAATACATTCAAATATGTATCCGCTCATGAGACAATAACCCTGATAAATGCTTCA
ATAATATTGAAAAAGGAAGAGTATGAGTATTCAACATTTCCGTGTCGCCCTTATTCCCTTTTTTGCGGCA
TTTTGCCTTCCTGTTTTTGCTCACCCAGAAACGCTGGTGAAAGTAAAAGATGCTGAAGATCAGTTGGGTG
CACGAGTGGGTTACATCGAACTGGATCTCAACAGCGGTAAGATCCTTGAGAGTTTTCGCCCCGAAGAACG
TTTTCCAATGATGAGCACTTTTAAAGTTCTGCTATGTGGCGCGGTATTATCCCGTATTGACGCCGGGCAA
GAGCAACTCGGTCGCCGCATACACTATTCTCAGAATGACTTGGTTGAGTACTCACCAGTCACAGAAAAGC
ATCTTACGGATGGCATGACAGTAAGAGAATTATGCAGTGCTGCCATAACCATGAGTGATAACACTGCGGC
CAACTTACTTCTGACAACGATCGGAGGACCGAAGGAGCTAACCGCTTTTTTGCACAACATGGGGGATCAT
GTAACTCGCCTTGATCGTTGGGAACCGGAGCTGAATGAAGCCATACCAAACGACGAGCGTGACACCACGA
TGCCTGTAGCAATGGCAACAACGTTGCGCAAACTATTAACTGGCGAACTACTTACTCTAGCTTCCCGGCA
ACAATTAATAGACTGGATGGAGGCGGATAAAGTTGCAGGACCACTTCTGCGCTCGGCCCTTCCGGCTGGC
TGGTTTATTGCTGATAAATCTGGAGCCGGTGAGCGTGGGTCTCGCGGTATCATTGCAGCACTGGGGCCAG
ATGGTAAGCCCTCCCGTATCGTAGTTATCTACACGACGGGGAGTCAGGCAACTATGGATGAACGAAATAG
ACAGATCGCTGAGATAGGTGCCTCACTGATTAAGCATTGGTAACTGTCAGACCAAGTTTACTCATATATA
CTTTAGATTGATTTAAAACTTCATTTTTAATTTAAAAGGATCTAGGTGAAGATCCTTTTTGATAATCTCA
TGACCAAAATCCCTTAACGTGAGTTTTCGTTCCACTGAGCGTCAGACCCCGTAGAAAAGATCAAAGGATC
TTCTTGAGATCCTTTTTTTCTGCGCGTAATCTGCTGCTTGCAAACAAAAAAACCACCGCTACCAGCGGTG
GTTTGTTTGCCGGATCAAGAGCTACCAACTCTTTTTCCGAAGGTAACTGGCTTCAGCAGAGCGCAGATAC
CAAATACTGTTCTTCTAGTGTAGCCGTAGTTAGGCCACCACTTCAAGAACTCTGTAGCACCGCCTACATA
CCTCGCTCTGCTAATCCTGTTACCAGTGGCTGCTGCCAGTGGCGATAAGTCGTGTCTTACCGGGTTGGAC
TCAAGACGATAGTTACCGGATAAGGCGCAGCGGTCGGGCTGAACGGGGGGTTCGTGCACACAGCCCAGCT
TGGAGCGAACGACCTACACCGAACTGAGATACCTACAGCGTGAGCTATGAGAAAGCGCCACGCTTCCCGA
AGGGAGAAAGGCGGACAGGTATCCGGTAAGCGGCAGGGTCGGAACAGGAGAGCGCACGAGGGAGCTTCCA
GGGGGAAACGCCTGGTATCTTTATAGTCCTGTCGGGTTTCGCCACCTCTGACTTGAGCGTCGATTTTTGT
GATGCTCGTCAGGGGGGCGGAGCCTATGGAAAAACGCCAGCAACGCGGCCTTTTTACGGTTCCTGGCCTT
TTGCTGGCCTTTTGCTCACATGT
